>Addgene plasmid #51565 | pTXB1-CI | depositor full sequence | sequence record 78820 | pTXB1-CI sequence 7366 bps
AACTACGTCAGGTGGCACTTTTCGGGGAAATGTGCGCGGAACCCCTATTTGTTTATTTTTCTAAATACAT
TCAAATATGTATCCGCTCATGAGACAATAACCCTGATAAATGCTTCAATAATATTGAAAAAGGAAGAGTA
TGAGTATTCAACATTTCCGTGTCGCCCTTATTCCCTTTTTTGCGGCATTTTGCCTTCCTGTTTTTGCTCA
CCCAGAAACGCTGGTGAAAGTAAAAGATGCTGAAGATCAGTTGGGTGCACGAGTGGGTTACATCGAACTG
GATCTCAACAGCGGTAAGATCCTTGAGAGTTTTCGCCCCGAAGAACGTTCTCCAATGATGAGCACTTTTA
AAGTTCTGCTATGTGGCGCGGTATTATCCCGTGTTGACGCCGGGCAAGAGCAACTCGGTCGCCGCATACA
CTATTCTCAGAATGACTTGGTTGAGTACTCACCAGTCACAGAAAAGCATCTTACGGATGGCATGACAGTA
AGAGAATTATGCAGTGCTGCCATAACCATGAGTGATAACACTGCGGCCAACTTACTTCTGACAACGATCG
GAGGACCGAAGGAGCTAACCGCTTTTTTGCACAACATGGGGGATCATGTAACTCGCCTTGATCGTTGGGA
ACCGGAGCTGAATGAAGCCATACCAAACGACGAGCGTGACACCACGATGCCTGTAGCAATGGCAACAACG
TTGCGCAAACTATTAACTGGCGAACTACTTACTCTAGCTTCCCGGCAACAATTAATAGACTGGATGGAGG
CGGATAAAGTTGCAGGACCACTTCTGCGCTCGGCCCTTCCGGCTGGCTGGTTTATTGCTGATAAATCTGG
AGCCGGTGAGCGTGGGTCTCGCGGTATCATTGCAGCACTGGGGCCAGATGGTAAGCCCTCCCGTATCGTA
GTTATCTACACGACGGGGAGTCAGGCAACTATGGATGAACGAAATAGACAGATCGCTGAGATAGGTGCCT
CACTGATTAAGCATTGGTAACTGTCAGACCAAGTTTACTCATATATACTTTAGATTGATT
[38 nt withheld, positions 1041-1078]
A
[37 nt withheld, positions 1080-1116]
ATTTTGTTAAAATTCGCGTTAAATTTTTGTTAAATCAGCTCATTTTTTAACCAATAGGCCGAAATCGGCA
AAATCCCTTATAAATCAAAAGAATAGCCCGAGATAGGGT
[37 nt withheld, positions 1226-1262]
AAAGAACGTGGACTCCAACGTCAAAGG
[141 nt withheld, positions 1290-1430]
G
[125 nt withheld, positions 1432-1556]
AAAGGATCTAGGTGAAGATCCTTTTTGATAATCTCATGACCAAAATCCCTTAACGTGAGTTTTCGTTCCA
CTGAGCGTCAGACCCCGTAGAAAAGATCAAAGGATCTTCTTGAGATCCTTTTTTTCTGCGCGTAATCTGC
TGCTTGCAAACAAAAAAACCACCGCTACCAGCGGTGGTTTGTTTGCCGGATCAAGAGCTACCAACTCTTT
TTCCGAAGGTAACTGGCTTCAGCAGAGCGCAGATACCAAATACTGTCCTTCTAGTGTAGCCGTAGTTAGG
CCACCACTTCAAGAACTCTGTAGCACCGCCTACATACCTCGCTCTGCTAATCCTGTTACCAGTGGCTGCT
GCCAGTGGCGATAAGTCGTGTCTTACCGGGTTGGACTCAAGACGATAGTTACCGGATAAGGCGCAGCGGT
CGGGCTGAACGGGGGGTTCGTGCACACAGCCCAGCTTGGAGCGAACGACCTACACCGAACTGAGATACCT
ACAGCGTGAGCTATGAGAAAGCGCCACGCTTCCCGAAGGGAGAAAGGCGGACAGGTATCCGGTAAGCGGC
AGGGTCGGAACAGGAGAGCGCACGAGGGAGCTTCCAGGGGGAAACGCCTGGTATCTTTATAGTCCTGTCG
GGTTTCGCCACCTCTGACTTGAGCGTCGATTTTTGTGATGCTCGTCAGGGGGGCGGAGCCTATGGAAAAA
CGCCAGCAACGCGGCCTTTTTACGGTTCCTGGCCTTTTGCTGGCCTTTTGCTCACATGTTCTTTCCTGCG
TTATCCCCTGATTCTGTGGATAACCGTATTACCGCCTTTGAGTGAGCTGATACCGCTCGCCGCAGCCGAA
CGACCGAGCGCAGCGAGTCAGTGAGCGAGGAAGCTATGGTGCACTCTCAGTACAATCTGCTCTGATGCCG
CATAGTTAAGCCAGTATACACTCCGCTATCGCTACGTGACTGGGTCATGGCTGCGCCCCGACACCCGCCA
ACACCCGCTGACGCGCCCTGACGGGCTTGTCTGCTCCCGGCATCCGCTTACAGACAAGCTGTGACCGTCT
CCGGGAGCTGCATGTGTCAGAGGTTTTCACCGTCATCACCGAAACGCGCGAGGCAGCTGCGGTAAAGCTC
ATCAGCGTGGTCGTGCAGCGATTCACAGATGTCTGCCTGTTCATCCGCGTCCAGCTCGTTGAGTTTCTCC
AGAAGCGTTAATGTCTGGCTTCTGATAAAGCGGGCCATGTTAAGGGCGGTTTTTTCCTGTTTGGTCACTG
ATGCCTCCGTGTAAGGGGGATTTCTGTTCATGGGGGTAATGATACCGATGAAACGAGAGAGGATGCTCAC
GATACGGGTTACTGATGATGAACATGCCCGGTTACTGGAACGTTGTGAGGGTAAACAACTGGCGGTATGG
ATGCGGCGGGACCAGAGAAAAATCACTCAGGGTCAATGCCAGCCGAACGCCAGCAAGACGTAGCCCAGCG
CGTCGGCCGCCATGCCGGCGATAATGGCCTGCTTCTCGCCGAAACGTTTGGTGGCGGGACCAGTGACGAA
GGCTTGAGCGAGGGCGTGCAAGATTCCGAATACCGCAAGCGACAGGCCGATCATCGTCGCGCTCCAGCGA
AAGCGGTCCTCGCCGAAAATGACCCAGAGCGCTGCCGGCACCTGTCCTACGAGTTGCATGATAAAGAAGA
CAGTCATAAGTGCGGCGACGATAGTCATGCCCCGCGCCCACCGGAAGGAGCTGACTGGGTTGAAGGCTCT
CAAGGGCATCGGTCGAGATCCCGGTGCCTAATGAGTGAGCTAACTTACATTAATTGCGTTGCGCTCACTG
CCCGCTTTCCAGTCGGGAAACCTGTCGTGCCAGCTGCATTAATGAATCGGCCAACGCGCGGGGAGAGGCG
GTTTGCGTATTGGGCGCCAGGGTGGTTTTTCTTTTCACCAGTGAGACGGGCAACAGCTGATTGCCCTTCA
CCGCCTGGCCCTGAGAGAGTTGCAGCAAGCGGTCCACGCTGGTTTGCCCCAGCAGGCGAAAATCCTGTTT
GATGGTGGTTAACGGCGGGATATAACATGAGCTGTCTTCGGTATCGTCGTATCCCACTACCGAGATATCC
GCACCAACGCGCAGCCCGGACTCGGTAATGGCGCGCATTGCGCCCAGCGCCATCTGATCGTTGGCAACCA
GCATCGCAGTGGGAACGATGCCCTCATTCAGCATTTGCATGGTTTGTTGAAAACCGGACATGGCACTCCA
GTCGCCTTCCCGTTCCGCTATCGGCTGAATTTGATTGCGAGTGAGATATTTATGCCAGCCAGCCAGACGC
AGACGCGCCGAGACAGAACTTAATGGGCCCGCTAACAGCGCGATTTGCTGGTGACCCAATGCGACCAGAT
GCTCCACGCCCAGTCGCGTACCGTCTTCATGGGAGAAAATAATACTGTTGATGGGTGTCTGGTCAGAGAC
ATCAAGAAATAACGCCGGAACATTAGTGCAGGCAGCTTCCACAGCAATGGCATCCTGGTCATCCAGCGGA
TAGTTAATGATCAGCCCACTGACGCGTTGCGCGAGAAGATTGTGCACCGCCGCTTTACAGGCTTCGACGC
CGCTTCGTTCTACCATCGACACCACCACGCTGGCACCCAGTTGATCGGCGCGAGATTTAATCGCCGCGAC
AATTTGCGACGGCGCGTGCAGGGCCAGACTGGAGGTGGCAACGCCAATCAGCAACGACTGTTTGCCCGCC
AGTTGTTGTGCCACGCGGTTGGGAATGTAATTCAGCTCCGCCATCGCCGCTTCCACTTTTTCCCGCGTTT
TCGCAGAAACGTGGCTGGCCTGGTTCACCACGCGGGAAACGGTCTGATAAGAGACACCGGCATACTCTGC
GACATCGTATAACGTTACTGGTTTCACATTCACCACCCTGAATTGACTCTCTTCCGGGCGCTATCATGCC
ATACCGCGAAAGGTTTTGCGCCATTCGATGGTGTCCGGGATCTCGACGCTCTCCCTTATGCGACTCCTGC
ATTAGGAAGCAGCCCAGTAGTAGGTTGAGGCCGTTGAGCACCGCCGCCGCAAGGAATGGTGCATGCCGGC
ATGCCGCCCTTTCGTCTTCAAGAATTAATTCCCAATTCCCCAGGCATCAAATAAAACGAAAGGCTCAGTC
GAAAGACTGGGCCTTTCGTTTTATCTGTTGTTTGTCGGTGAACGCTCTCCTGAGTAGGACAAATCCGCCG
GGAGCGGATTTGAACGTTGCGAAGCAACGGCCCGGAGGGTGGCGGGCAGGACGCCCGCCATAAACTGCCA
GGAATTAATTCCCCAGGCATCAAATAAAACGAAAGGCTCAGTCGAAAGACTGGGCCTTTCGTTTTATCTG
TTGTTTGTCGGTGAACGCTCTCCTGAGTAGGACAAATCCGCCGGGAGCGGATTTGAACGTTGCGAAGCAA
CGGCCCGGAGGGTGGCGGGCAGGACGCCCGCCATAAACTGCCAGGAATTAATTCCCCAGGCATCAAATAA
AACGAAAGGCTCAGTCGAAAGACTGGGCCTTTCGTTTTATCTGTTGTTTGTCGGTGAACGCTCTCCTGAG
TAGGACAAATCCGCCGGGAGCGGATTTGAACGTTGCGAAGCAACGGCCCGGAGGGTGGCGGGCAGGACGC
CCGCCATAAACTGCCAGGAATTAATTCCCCAGGCATCAAATAAAACGAAAGGCTCAGTCGAAAGACTGGG
CCTTTCGTTTTATCTGTTGTTTGTCGGTGAACGCTCTCCTGAGTAGGACAAATCCGCCGGGAGCGGATTT
GAACGTTGCGAAGCAACGGCCCGGAGGGTGGCGGGCAGGACGCCCGCCATAAACTGCCAGGAATTAATTC
CCCAGGCATCAAATAAAACGAAAGGCTCAGTCGAAAGACTGGGCCTTTCGTTTTATCTGTTGTTTGTCGG
TGAACGCTCTCCTGAGTAGGACAAATCCGCCGGGAGCGGATTTGAACGTTGCGAAGCAACGGCCCGGAGG
GTGGCGGGCAGGACGCCCGCCATAAACTGCCAGGAATTGGGGATCGGAATTAATTCCCGGTTTAAACCGG
GGATCTCGATCCCGCGAAATTAATACGACTCACTATAGGGGAATTGTGAGCGGATAACAATTCCCCTCTA
GAAATAATTTTGTTTAACTTTAAGAAGGAGATATACATATGAGCACAAAAAAGAAA
[261 nt withheld, positions 5743-6003]
ATGCAGCCGTCACTTAGAAGTGAGTATGAGTACCCTGTTTTTTCTCATGTTCAGGCAGGGATGTTCTCAC
CTGAGCTTAGAACCTTTACCAAAGGTGATGCGGAGAGATGGGTAAGCACAACCAAAAAAGCCAGTGATTC
TGCATTCTGGCTTGAGGTTGAAGGTAATTCCATGACCGCACCAACAGGCTCCAAGCCAAGCTTTCCTGAC
GGAATGTTAATTCTCGTTGACCCTGAGCAGGCTGTTGAGCCAGGTGATTTCTGCATAGCCAGACTTGGGG
GTGATGAGTTTACCTTCAAGAAACTGATCAGGGATAGCGGTCAGGTGTTTTTACAACCACTAAACCCACA
GTACCCAATGATCCCATGCAATGAGAGTTGTTCCGTTGTGGGGAAAGTTATCGCTAGTCAGTGGCCTGAA
GAGACGTTTGGCTGCATCACGGGAGATGCACTAGTTGCCCTACCCGAGGGCGAGTCGGTACGCATCGCCG
ACATCGTGCCGGGTGCGCGGCCCAACAGTGACAACGCCATCGACCTGAAAGTCCTTGACCGGCATGGCAA
TCCCGTGCTCGCCGACCGGCTGTTCCACTCCGGCGAGCATCCGGTGTACACGGTGCGTACGGTCGAAGGT
CTGCGTGTGACGGGCACCGCGAACCACCCGTTGTTGTGTTTGGTCGACGTCGCCGGGGTGCCGACCCTGC
TGTGGAAGCTGATCGACGAAATCAAGCCGGGCGATTACGCGGTGATTCAACGCAGCGCATTCAGCGTCGA
CTGTGCAGGTTTTGCCCGCGGGAAACCCGAATTTGCGCCCACAACCTACACAGTCGGCGTCCCTGGACTG
GTGCGTTTCTTGGAAGCACACCACCGAGACCCGGACGCCCAAGCTATCGCCGACGAGCTGACCGACGGGC
GGTTCTACTACGCGAAAGTCGCCAGTGTCACCGACGCCGGCGTGCAGCCGGTGTATAGCCTTCGTGTCGA
CACGGCAGACCACGCGTTTATCACGAACGGGTTCGTCAGCCACGCTACTGGCCTCACCGGTCTGAACTCA
GGCCTCACGACAAATCCTGGTGTATCCGCTTGGCAGGTCAACACAGCTTATACTGCGGGACAATTGGTCA
CATATAACGGCAAGACGTATAAATGTTTGCAGCCCCACACCTCCTTGGCAGGATGGGAACCATCCAACGT
TCCTGCCTTGTGGCAGCTTCAATGACTGCAGGAAGGGGATCCGGCTGCTAACAAAGCCCGAAAGGAAGCT
GAGTTGGCTGCTGCCACCGCTGAGCAATAACTAGCATAACCCCTTGGGGCCTCTAAACGGGTCTTGAGGG
GTTTTTTGCTGAAAGGAGGAACTATATCCGGAT
Features (pLannotate 1.2.2; 25 found; start..end, strand, type, name):
     35..139     +  promoter       AmpR promoter: bla
    140..1000    +  CDS            AmpR: β-lactamase; bla; confers resistance to ampicillin, carbenicillin, and related antibiotics
   1042..1555    -  rep_origin     M13 ori (sequence partly withheld): M13 bacteriophage origin of replication; arrow indicates direction of (+) strand synthesis
   1666..2254    +  rep_origin     ori: high-copy-number ColE1/pMB1/pBR322/pUC origin of replication
   2431..2521    -  misc_feature   bom (fragment): basis of mobility region from pBR322
   2623..2814    -  CDS            rop: Rop protein, which maintains plasmids at low copy number; rop
   2855..2965    +  CDS            mbeC (fragment): MBEC_ECOLX - Experimental evidence at protein level: Swiss-Prot protein existence level 1. Required for efficient mobilization of ColE1 plasmid and is thus essential to promote the specific transfer of the plasmid during conjugation. Probably functions by inducing DNA bending, helping the MbeA relaxase to melt the DNA around the nic site and cleave the phosphodiester bond. Binds specifically double-stranded DNA (dsDNA) containing the ColE1 oriT but does not recognize the inverted repeat (IR). From Escherichia coli.
   3000..3322    -  CDS            TcR (fragment): tetracycline efflux protein; tet; confers resistance to tetracycline
   3337..3358    -  protein_bind   CAP binding site: CAP binding activates transcription in the presence of cAMP. E. coli catabolite activator protein
   3371..4453    -  CDS            lacI: lac repressor; lacI; The lac repressor binds to the lac operator to inhibit transcription in E. coli. This inhibition can be relieved by adding lactose or isopropyl-β-D-thiogalactopyranoside (IPTG).
   4454..4531    -  promoter       lacI promoter: lacI
   4539..4632    -  CDS            TcR (fragment): tetracycline efflux protein; tet; confers resistance to tetracycline
   4684..4770    +  terminator     rrnB T1 terminator: Escherichia coli rrnB; transcription terminator T1 from the E. coli rrnB gene
   4867..4953    +  terminator     rrnB T1 terminator: Escherichia coli rrnB; transcription terminator T1 from the E. coli rrnB gene
   5050..5136    +  terminator     rrnB T1 terminator: Escherichia coli rrnB; transcription terminator T1 from the E. coli rrnB gene
   5233..5319    +  terminator     rrnB T1 terminator: Escherichia coli rrnB; transcription terminator T1 from the E. coli rrnB gene
   5416..5502    +  terminator     rrnB T1 terminator: Escherichia coli rrnB; transcription terminator T1 from the E. coli rrnB gene
   5637..5655    +  promoter       T7 promoter: promoter for bacteriophage T7 RNA polymerase
   5656..5680    +  protein_bind   lac operator: The lac repressor binds to the lac operator to inhibit transcription in E. coli. This inhibition can be relieved by adding lactose or isopropyl-β-D-thiogalactopyranoside (IPTG). lac repressor encoded by lacI
   5695..5717    +  RBS            RBS: efficient ribosome binding site from bacteriophage T7 gene 10 (Olins and Rangwala, 1989)
   5725..6435    +  CDS            cI (sequence partly withheld): RPC1_LAMBD - Experimental evidence at protein level: Swiss-Prot protein existence level 1. Acts as a transcriptional repressor that allows virus to establish and maintain latency. Prevents both the viral DNA replication and the exit programs. Clamps the two operator OL (operator left made of OL1, OL2 and OL3 sites) and OR (operator right made of OR1, OR2 and OR3 sites) together by binding to them and arranging the intervening DNA in a loop. This step allows repression of lytic pR and pL promoters by binding to OL1, OL2, OR1 and OR2 simultaneously. The binding of cI on OR2 additionally activate
   6436..7029    +  CDS            Mxe GyrA intein: modified GyrA intein (Southworth et al., 1999); Mycobacterium xenopi gyrA; N-terminal cleavage of this intein can be induced by thiols.
   7060..7215    +  CDS            CBD: chitin binding domain from chitinase A1 (Watanabe et al., 1994); Bacillus circulans chiA
   7237..7286    +  CDS            SET1 (fragment): solubility-enhancement tag derived from T7 phage gene 10B
   7294..7341    +  terminator     T7 terminator: transcription terminator for bacteriophage T7 RNA polymerase
