[The description below was written by a language model from this plasmid's Addgene catalogue record and pLannotate feature annotations shown in this document.]
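Description:
pTXB1-CI is a 7,366 bp bacterial expression plasmid built on the NEB pTXB1 backbone, designed to produce the bacteriophage lambda CI repressor in E. coli for protein purification. It is selected with ampicillin through a bla (AmpR) cassette and replicates from a ColE1/pMB1-type origin. The catalogue lists it as high copy, although the annotation also finds a rop gene, which normally moderates copy number in pBR322-derived plasmids. An M13 origin is present and would allow single-stranded DNA production. The table also picks up backbone remnants, namely fragments of bom, mbeC and the tetracycline resistance gene, which are not functional markers.

The expression cassette consists of a T7 promoter followed by a lac operator and the T7 gene 10 ribosome binding site, driving the lambda cI coding sequence. This is joined directly at its C-terminus to the modified Mycobacterium xenopi GyrA intein, with a Bacillus circulans chitin binding domain further downstream, and the unit ends at a T7 terminator. A plasmid-borne lacI gene supplies repressor to keep the promoter quiet until induction with IPTG. Five tandem rrnB T1 terminators upstream of the T7 promoter insulate the cassette from read-through transcription. Because transcription depends on T7 RNA polymerase, the plasmid is propagated in a cloning strain and must be moved into a T7 polymerase-expressing host for expression. The fusion allows capture on chitin resin through the chitin binding domain. Thiol-induced cleavage at the intein's N-terminus then releases CI from the immobilised tag. A short match to a T7 gene 10B-derived solubility tag just before the terminator is probably incidental backbone sequence.
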