Addgene plasmid #51565: pTXB1-CI
Purpose: Expression of bacteriophage lambda CI for protein purification (Intein-chiting binding domain fussion, New England Biolabs pTXB1 backbone
Depositing lab: Sankar Adhya & Francisco Malagon. Depositing organization: National Cancer Institute (NCI).
Backbone
  Vector backbone: pTXB1
  Backbone manufacturer: NEB
  Vector type: Bacterial Expression
Growth in bacteria
  Bacterial resistance: Ampicillin, 100 μg/mL
  Growth temperature: 37°C
  Growth strain: DH5alpha
  Growth instructions: Expression of the insert requires retransformation into a T7 RNA polymerase containing strain
  Copy number: High Copy
Gene/Insert
  Gene/Insert name: cI (alt name: Bacteriophage lambda repressor)
  Species: Bacteriophage Lambda
  Tag / fusion protein: Intein-Chiting Binding Domanin (C terminal on insert)
Terms and licenses: Academic/Nonprofit Terms; Industry Terms: Not Available to Industry
How to cite: pTXB1-CI was a gift from Sankar Adhya & Francisco Malagon (Addgene plasmid # 51565 ; http://n2t.net/addgene:51565 ; RRID:Addgene_51565)
