>Addgene plasmid #51565 | pTXB1-CI | addgene partial sequence | sequence record 80988 | T7 5'-TAATACGACTCACTATAGGG-3'
ACTTTAAGAAGGAGATATACATATGAGCACAAAAAAGAAA
[261 nt withheld, positions 41-301]
ATGCAGCCGTCACTTAGAAGTGAGTATGAGTACCCTGTTTTTTCTCATGTTCAGGCAGGGATGTTCTCAC
CTGAGCTTAGAACCTTTACCAAAGGTGATGCGGAGAGATGGGTAAGCACAACCAAAAAAGCCAGTGATTC
TGCATTCTGGCTTGAGGTTGAAGGTAATTCCATGACCGCACCAACAGGCTCCAAGCCAAGCTTTCCTGAC
GGAATGTTAATTCTCGTTGACCCTGAGCAGGCTGTTGAGCCAGGTGATTTCTGCATAGCCAGACTTGGGG
GTGATGAGTTTACCTTCAAGAAACTGATCAGGGATAGCGGTCAGGTGTTTTTACAACCACTAAACCCACA
GTACCCAATGATCCCATGCAATGAGAGTTGTTCCGTTGTGGGGAAAGTTATCGCTAGTCAGTGGCCTGAA
GAGACGTTTGGCTGCATCACGGGAGATGCACTAGTTGCCCTACCCGAGGGCGAGTCGGTACGCATCGCCG
ACATCGTGCCGGGTGCGCGGCCCAACAGTGACAACGCCATCGACCTGAAAGTCCTTGACCGGCATGGCAA
TCCCGTGCTCGCCGACCGGCTGTTCCACTCCGGCGAGCATCCGGTGTACACGGTGCGTACGGTCGAAGGT
CTGCGTGTGACGGGCACCGCGAACC
