>Addgene plasmid #51565 | pTXB1-CI | addgene partial sequence | sequence record 81605 | T7term 5'-GCTAGTTATTGCTCAGCGG-3'
AGCAGCCGGATCCCCTTCCTGCAGTCATTGAAGCTGCCACAAGGCAGGAACGTTGGATGGTTCCCATCCT
GCCAAGGAGGTGTGGGGCTGCAAACATTTATACGTCTTGCCGTTATATGTGACCAATTGTCCCGCAGTAT
AAGCTGTGTTGACCTGCCAAGCGGATACACCAGGATTTGTCGTGAGGCCTGAGTTCAGACCGGTGAGGCC
AGTAGCGTGGCTGACGAACCCGTTCGTGATAAACGCGTGGTCTGCCGTGTCGACACGAAGGCTATACACC
GGCTGCACGCCGGCGTCGGTGACACTGGCGACTTTCGCGTAGTAGAACCGCCCGTCGGTCAGCTCGTCGG
CGATAGCTTGGGCGTCCGGGTCTCGGTGGTGTGCTTCCAAGAAACGCACCAGTCCAGGGACGCCGACTGT
GTAGGTTGTGGGCGCAAATTCGGGTTTCCCGCGGGCAAAACCTGCACAGTCGACGCTGAATGCGCTGCGT
TGAATCACCGCGTAATCGCCCGGCTTGATTTCGTCGATCAGCTTCCACAGCAGGGTCGGCACCCCGGCGA
CGTCGACCAAACACAACAACGGGTGGTTCGCGGTGCCCGTCACACGCAGACCTTCGACCGTACGCACCGT
GTACACCGGATGCTCGCCGGAGTGGAACAGCCGGTCGGCGAGCACGGGATTGCCATGCCGGTCAAGGACT
TTCAGGTCGATGGCGTTGTCACTGTTGGGCCGCGCACCCGGCACGATGTCGGCGATGCGTACCGACTCGC
CCTCGGGTAGGGCAACTAGTGCATCTCCCGTGATGCAGCCAAACGTCTCTTCAGGCCACTGACTAGCGAT
AACTTTCCC
